Addgene plasmid #140300: pDEST40-2XHA-Src-S4-UD-KD
Purpose: Expresses HA-tagged human Src-S4-UD-KD in mammalian cells for structure-function studies
Depositing lab: Mark Moasser. Depositing organization: University of California, San Francisco (UCSF). Publication: A Dimerization Function in the Intrinsically Disordered N-Terminal Region of Src. Spassov DS, Ruiz-Saenz A, Piple A, Moasser MM. Cell Rep. 2018 Oct 9;25(2):449-463.e4. doi: 10.1016/j.celrep.2018.09.035. PubMed 30304684.
Backbone
  Vector backbone: modified pcDNA-pDEST40
  Backbone manufacturer: modified from ThermoFisher 12274015
  Backbone size w/o insert (bp): 7100
  Vector type: Mammalian Expression
  Selectable markers: Neomycin (select with G418)
Growth in bacteria
  Bacterial resistance: Ampicillin, 100 μg/mL
  Growth temperature: 37°C
  Growth strain: DH5alpha
  Copy number: High Copy
Gene/Insert
  Gene/Insert name: Src deletion mutant (alt name: S4-UD-----KD)
  Species: H. sapiens (human)
  Insert size (bp): 1074
  Mutation: lacks the SH3 and SH2 domains
  Entrez Gene: SRC (a.k.a. ASV, SRC1, THC6, c-SRC, p60-Src)
  Promoter: CMV
  Tag / fusion protein: 2X HA (C terminal on backbone)
  Cloning method: Gateway Cloning
Terms and licenses: Academic/Nonprofit Terms; Industry Terms: Not Available to Industry
How to cite: pDEST40-2XHA-Src-S4-UD-KD was a gift from Mark Moasser (Addgene plasmid # 140300 ; http://n2t.net/addgene:140300 ; RRID:Addgene_140300)
