[The description below was written by a language model from this plasmid's Addgene catalogue record and pLannotate feature annotations shown in this document.]
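Description:
pDEST40-2XHA-Src-S4-UD-KD is a mammalian expression plasmid built on a modified pcDNA-DEST40 Gateway destination backbone. It is maintained in E. coli through a high-copy ColE1/pUC-type origin and an ampicillin resistance gene (β-lactamase with its own promoter). It also carries an f1 phage origin. For selection in mammalian cells, an SV40 early promoter drives a neomycin phosphotransferase gene followed by an SV40 polyadenylation signal, which allows G418 selection of stable transfectants.

The payload is a 1,074 bp human SRC deletion mutant that lacks the SH3 and SH2 domains. Going by the construct name, the N-terminal SH4 and unique domain regions are joined to the kinase domain. The coding sequence sits between attB1 and attB2 sites, the scars left by Gateway recombination. It is transcribed from the CMV immediate early enhancer/promoter and terminated by the bovine growth hormone polyadenylation signal. A T7 promoter lies upstream of the insert. Downstream of attB2, the modified backbone supplies a C-terminal 2X HA tag, which the annotation software reports as two fragments of a 3xHA feature. A V5 epitope sequence from the parental vector is annotated after the HA repeats, but the record does not say whether it is translated as part of the fusion. The sequenced record is 6,647 nt, which is shorter than the listed 7,100 bp backbone size; one plausible reason is that the backbone figure includes the Gateway cassette that the insert replaces.

The plasmid is intended for expressing HA-tagged truncated Src in mammalian cells for structure-function studies. The associated work examined a dimerization function in the intrinsically disordered N-terminal region of Src.
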