Features (pLannotate 1.2.2; 25 found; start..end, strand, type, name):
     28..80      -  misc_feature   bom (fragment): basis of mobility region from pBR322
    235..614     +  enhancer       CMV enhancer: human cytomegalovirus immediate early enhancer
    615..818     +  promoter       CMV promoter: human cytomegalovirus (CMV) immediate early promoter
    814..847     +  LTR            5' LTR (truncated) (fragment): truncated 5' long terminal repeat (LTR) from HIV-1
    863..881     +  promoter       T7 promoter: promoter for bacteriophage T7 RNA polymerase
    911..935     +  protein_bind   attB1: mutant version of attB; recombination site for the Gateway® BP reaction BP Clonase™
    953..2026    +  CDS            SRC (fragment): SRC_HUMAN - Also known as SRC1. Experimental evidence at protein level: Swiss-Prot protein existence level 1. Non-receptor protein tyrosine kinase which is activated following engagement of many different classes of cellular receptors including immune response receptors, integrins and other adhesion receptors, receptor protein tyrosine kinases, G protein-coupled receptors as well as cytokine receptors. Participates in signaling pathways that control a diverse spectrum of biological activities including gene transcription, immune response, cell adhesion, cell cycle progression, apoptosis, migra
   2028..2052    -  protein_bind   attB2: mutant version of attB; recombination site for the Gateway® BP reaction BP Clonase™
   2063..2089    +  CDS            3xHA (fragment): three tandem HA epitope tags
   2093..2120    +  CDS            3xHA (fragment): three tandem HA epitope tags
   2145..2186    +  CDS            V5 tag: epitope tag from simian virus 5
   2242..2466    +  polyA_signal   bGH poly(A) signal: bovine growth hormone polyadenylation signal
   2470..2491    +  promoter       SV40 promoter (fragment): SV40 enhancer and early promoter
   2512..2940    +  rep_origin     f1 ori (sequence partly withheld): f1 bacteriophage origin of replication; arrow indicates direction of (+) strand synthesis
   2954..3283    +  promoter       SV40 promoter: SV40 enhancer and early promoter
   3350..4141    +  CDS            neo: KKA2_KLEPN - Also known as kan, nptII. Experimental evidence at protein level: Swiss-Prot protein existence level 1. Resistance to kanamycin, neomycin, paromomycin, ribostamycin, butirosin and gentamicin B. From Klebsiella pneumoniae.
   4167..4325    +  CDS            ble (fragment): BLE_KLEPN - Experimental evidence at protein level: Swiss-Prot protein existence level 1. Binding protein with a strong affinity to the bleomycin family of antibiotics. Binds to CL990; an antimitotic-antibiotic compound. From Klebsiella pneumoniae.
   4320..4441    +  polyA_signal   SV40 poly(A) signal: SV40 polyadenylation signal
   4514..4530    -  protein_bind   lac operator: The lac repressor binds to the lac operator to inhibit transcription in E. coli. This inhibition can be relieved by adding lactose or isopropyl-β-D-thiogalactopyranoside (IPTG). lac repressor encoded by lacI
   4538..4568    -  promoter       lac promoter: promoter for the E. coli lac operon
   4583..4604    -  protein_bind   CAP binding site: CAP binding activates transcription in the presence of cAMP. E. coli catabolite activator protein
   4617..4709    -  CDS            lacI (fragment): lac repressor; lacI; The lac repressor binds to the lac operator to inhibit transcription in E. coli. This inhibition can be relieved by adding lactose or isopropyl-β-D-thiogalactopyranoside (IPTG).
   4892..5480    -  rep_origin     ori: high-copy-number ColE1/pMB1/pBR322/pUC origin of replication
   5651..6511    -  CDS            AmpR: β-lactamase; bla; confers resistance to ampicillin, carbenicillin, and related antibiotics
   6512..6616    -  promoter       AmpR promoter: bla
>Addgene plasmid #140300 | pDEST40-2XHA-Src-S4-UD-KD | addgene full sequence | sequence record 288242 | Addgene NGS Result
GACGGATCGGGAGATCTCCCGATCCCCTATGGTGCACTCTCAGTACAATCTGCTCTGATGCCGCATAGTT
AAGCCAGTATCTGCTCCCTGCTTGTGTGTTGGAGGTCGCTGAGTAGTGCGCGAGCAAAATTTAAGCTACA
ACAAGGCAAGGCTTGACCGACAATTGCATGAAGAATCTGCTTAGGGTTAGGCGTTTTGCGCTGCTTCGCG
ATGTACGGGCCAGATATACGCGTTGACATTGATTATTGACTAGTTATTAATAGTAATCAATTACGGGGTC
ATTAGTTCATAGCCCATATATGGAGTTCCGCGTTACATAACTTACGGTAAATGGCCCGCCTGGCTGACCG
CCCAACGACCCCCGCCCATTGACGTCAATAATGACGTATGTTCCCATAGTAACGCCAATAGGGACTTTCC
ATTGACGTCAATGGGTGGAGTATTTACGGTAAACTGCCCACTTGGCAGTACATCAAGTGTATCATATGCC
AAGTACGCCCCCTATTGACGTCAATGACGGTAAATGGCCCGCCTGGCATTATGCCCAGTACATGACCTTA
TGGGACTTTCCTACTTGGCAGTACATCTACGTATTAGTCATCGCTATTACCATGGTGATGCGGTTTTGGC
AGTACATCAATGGGCGTGGATAGCGGTTTGACTCACGGGGATTTCCAAGTCTCCACCCCATTGACGTCAA
TGGGAGTTTGTTTTGGCACCAAAATCAACGGGACTTTCCAAAATGTCGTAACAACTCCGCCCCATTGACG
CAAATGGGCGGTAGGCGTGTACGGTGGGAGGTCTATATAAGCAGAGCTCTCTGGCTAACTAGAGAACCCA
CTGCTTACTGGCTTATCGAAATTAATACGACTCACTATAGGGAGACCCAAGCTGGCTAGTTAAGCTATCA
ACAAGTTTGTACAAAAAAGCAGGCTTCGAAGGAGATAGAACCATGGGTAGCAACAAGAGCAAGCCCAAGG
ATGCCAGCCAGCGGCGCCGCAGCCTGGAGCCCGCCGAGAACGTGCACGGCGCTGGCGGGGGCGCTTTCCC
CGCCTCGCAGACCCCCAGCAAGCCAGCCTCGGCCGACGGCCACCGCGGCCCCAGCGCGGCCTTCGCCCCC
GCGGCCGCCGAGCCCAAGCTGTTCGGAGGCTTCAACTCCTCGGACACCGTCAAGCCGCAGACTCAGGGCC
TGGCCAAGGATGCCTGGGAGATCCCTCGGGAGTCGCTGCGGCTGGAGGTCAAGCTGGGCCAGGGCTGCTT
TGGCGAGGTGTGGATGGGGACCTGGAACGGTACCACCAGGGTGGCCATCAAAACCCTGAAGCCTGGCACG
ATGTCTCCAGAGGCCTTCCTGCAGGAGGCCCAGGTCATGAAGAAGCTGAGGCATGAGAAGCTGGTGCAGT
TGTATGCTGTGGTTTCAGAGGAGCCCATTTACATCGTCACGGAGTACATGAGCAAGGGGAGTTTGCTGGA
CTTTCTCAAGGGGGAGACAGGCAAGTACCTGCGGCTGCCTCAGCTGGTGGACATGGCTGCTCAGATCGCC
TCAGGCATGGCGTACGTGGAGCGGATGAACTACGTCCACCGGGACCTTCGTGCAGCCAACATCCTGGTGG
GAGAGAACCTGGTGTGCAAAGTGGCCGACTTTGGGCTGGCTCGGCTCATTGAAGACAATGAGTACACGGC
GCGGCAAGGTGCCAAATTCCCCATCAAGTGGACGGCTCCAGAAGCTGCCCTCTATGGCCGCTTCACCATC
AAGTCGGACGTGTGGTCCTTCGGGATCCTGCTGACTGAGCTCACCACAAAGGGACGGGTGCCCTACCCTG
GGATGGTGAACCGCGAGGTGCTGGACCAGGTGGAGCGGGGCTACCGGATGCCCTGCCCGCCGGAGTGTCC
CGAGTCCCTGCACGACCTCATGTGCCAGTGCTGGCGGAAGGAGCCTGAGGAGCGGCCCACCTTCGAGTAC
CTGCAGGCCTTCCTGGAGGACTACTTCACGTCCACCGAGCCCCAGTACCAGCCCGGGGAGAACCTCGACC
CAGCTTTCTTGTACAAAGTGGTTGATCTAGAGTACCCATACGATGTTCCAGATTACGCTGGATACCCATA
CGATGTTCCAGATTACGCTTGATCTAGAGGGCCCGCGGTTCGAAGGTAAGCCTATCCCTAACCCTCTCCT
CGGTCTCGATTCTACGCGTACCGGTCATCATCACCATCACCATTGAGTTTAAACCCGCTGATCAGCCTCG
ACTGTGCCTTCTAGTTGCCAGCCATCTGTTGTTTGCCCCTCCCCCGTGCCTTCCTTGACCCTGGAAGGTG
CCACTCCCACTGTCCTTTCCTAATAAAATGAGGAAATTGCATCGCATTGTCTGAGTAGGTGTCATTCTAT
TCTGGGGGGTGGGGTGGGGCAGGACAGCAAGGGGGAGGATTGGGAAGACAATAGCAGGCATGCTGGGGAT
GCGGTGGGCTCTATGGCTTCTGAGGCGGAAAGAACCAGCTGGGGCTCTAGGGGGTATCCCC
[124 nt withheld, positions 2512-2635]
C
[91 nt withheld, positions 2637-2727]
A
[49 nt withheld, positions 2729-2777]
CCTTTGACGTTGGAGTCCACGTTCTTT
[37 nt withheld, positions 2805-2841]
ACCCTATCTCGGTCTATTCTTTTGATTTATAAGGGATTTTGCCGATTTCGGCCTATTGGTTAAAAAATGA
GCTGATTTAACAAAAATTTAACGCGAATTAATTCTGTGGAATGTGTGTCAGTTAGGGTGTGGAAAGTCCC
CAGGCTCCCCAGCAGGCAGAAGTATGCAAAGCATGCATCTCAATTAGTCAGCAACCAGGTGTGGAAAGTC
CCCAGGCTCCCCAGCAGGCAGAAGTATGCAAAGCATGCATCTCAATTAGTCAGCAACCATAGTCCCGCCC
CTAACTCCGCCCATCCCGCCCCTAACTCCGCCCAGTTCCGCCCATTCTCCGCCCCATGGCTGACTAATTT
TTTTTATTTATGCAGAGGCCGAGGCCGCCTCTGCCTCTGAGCTATTCCAGAAGTAGTGAGGAGGCTTTTT
TGGAGGCCTAGGCTTTTGCAAAAAGCTCCCGGGAGCTTGTATATCCATTTTCGGATCTGATCAAGAGACA
GGATGAGGATCGTTTCGCATGATTGAACAAGATGGATTGCACGCAGGTTCTCCGGCCGCTTGGGTGGAGA
GGCTATTCGGCTATGACTGGGCACAACAGACAATCGGCTGCTCTGATGCCGCCGTGTTCCGGCTGTCAGC
GCAGGGGCGCCCGGTTCTTTTTGTCAAGACCGACCTGTCCGGTGCCCTGAATGAACTGCAGGACGAGGCA
GCGCGGCTATCGTGGCTGGCCACGACGGGCGTTCCTTGCGCAGCTGTGCTCGACGTTGTCACTGAAGCGG
GAAGGGACTGGCTGCTATTGGGCGAAGTGCCGGGGCAGGATCTCCTGTCATCTCACCTTGCTCCTGCCGA
GAAAGTATCCATCATGGCTGATGCAATGCGGCGGCTGCATACGCTTGATCCGGCTACCTGCCCATTCGAC
CACCAAGCGAAACATCGCATCGAGCGAGCACGTACTCGGATGGAAGCCGGTCTTGTCGATCAGGATGATC
TGGACGAAGAGCATCAGGGGCTCGCGCCAGCCGAACTGTTCGCCAGGCTCAAGGCGCGCATGCCCGACGG
CGAGGATCTCGTCGTGACCCATGGCGATGCCTGCTTGCCGAATATCATGGTGGAAAATGGCCGCTTTTCT
GGATTCATCGACTGTGGCCGGCTGGGTGTGGCGGACCGCTATCAGGACATAGCGTTGGCTACCCGTGATA
TTGCTGAAGAGCTTGGCGGCGAATGGGCTGACCGCTTCCTCGTGCTTTACGGTATCGCCGCTCCCGATTC
GCAGCGCATCGCCTTCTATCGCCTTCTTGACGAGTTCTTCTGAGCGGGACTCTGGGGTTCGCGAAATGAC
CGACCAAGCGACGCCCAACCTGCCATCACGAGATTTCGATTCCACCGCCGCCTTCTATGAAAGGTTGGGC
TTCGGAATCGTTTTCCGGGACGCCGGCTGGATGATCCTCCAGCGCGGGGATCTCATGCTGGAGTTCTTCG
CCCACCCCAACTTGTTTATTGCAGCTTATAATGGTTACAAATAAAGCAATAGCATCACAAATTTCACAAA
TAAAGCATTTTTTTCACTGCATTCTAGTTGTGGTTTGTCCAAACTCATCAATGTATCTTATCATGTCTGT
ATACCGTCGACCTCTAGCTAGAGCTTGGCGTAATCATGGTCATAGCTGTTTCCTGTGTGAAATTGTTATC
CGCTCACAATTCCACACAACATACGAGCCGGAAGCATAAAGTGTAAAGCCTGGGGTGCCTAATGAGTGAG
CTAACTCACATTAATTGCGTTGCGCTCACTGCCCGCTTTCCAGTCGGGAAACCTGTCGTGCCAGCTGCAT
TAATGAATCGGCCAACGCGCGGGGAGAGGCGGTTTGCGTATTGGGCGCTCTTCCGCTTCCTCGCTCACTG
ACTCGCTGCGCTCGGTCGTTCGGCTGCGGCGAGCGGTATCAGCTCACTCAAAGGCGGTAATACGGTTATC
CACAGAATCAGGGGATAACGCAGGAAAGAACATGTGAGCAAAAGGCCAGCAAAAGGCCAGGAACCGTAAA
AAGGCCGCGTTGCTGGCGTTTTTCCATAGGCTCCGCCCCCCTGACGAGCATCACAAAAATCGACGCTCAA
GTCAGAGGTGGCGAAACCCGACAGGACTATAAAGATACCAGGCGTTTCCCCCTGGAAGCTCCCTCGTGCG
CTCTCCTGTTCCGACCCTGCCGCTTACCGGATACCTGTCCGCCTTTCTCCCTTCGGGAAGCGTGGCGCTT
TCTCATAGCTCACGCTGTAGGTATCTCAGTTCGGTGTAGGTCGTTCGCTCCAAGCTGGGCTGTGTGCACG
AACCCCCCGTTCAGCCCGACCGCTGCGCCTTATCCGGTAACTATCGTCTTGAGTCCAACCCGGTAAGACA
CGACTTATCGCCACTGGCAGCAGCCACTGGTAACAGGATTAGCAGAGCGAGGTATGTAGGCGGTGCTACA
GAGTTCTTGAAGTGGTGGCCTAACTACGGCTACACTAGAAGAACAGTATTTGGTATCTGCGCTCTGCTGA
AGCCAGTTACCTTCGGAAAAAGAGTTGGTAGCTCTTGATCCGGCAAACAAACCACCGCTGGTAGCGGTGG
TTTTTTTGTTTGCAAGCAGCAGATTACGCGCAGAAAAAAAGGATCTCAAGAAGATCCTTTGATCTTTTCT
ACGGGGTCTGACGCTCAGTGGAACGAAAACTCACGTTAAGGGATTTTGGTCATGAGATTATCAAAAAGGA
TCTTCACCTAGATCCTTTTAAATTAAAAATGAAGTTTTAAATCAATCTAAAGTATATATGAGTAAACTTG
GTCTGACAGTTACCAATGCTTAATCAGTGAGGCACCTATCTCAGCGATCTGTCTATTTCGTTCATCCATA
GTTGCCTGACTCCCCGTCGTGTAGATAACTACGATACGGGAGGGCTTACCATCTGGCCCCAGTGCTGCAA
TGATACCGCGAGACCCACGCTCACCGGCTCCAGATTTATCAGCAATAAACCAGCCAGCCGGAAGGGCCGA
GCGCAGAAGTGGTCCTGCAACTTTATCCGCCTCCATCCAGTCTATTAATTGTTGCCGGGAAGCTAGAGTA
AGTAGTTCGCCAGTTAATAGTTTGCGCAACGTTGTTGCCATTGCTACAGGCATCGTGGTGTCACGCTCGT
CGTTTGGTATGGCTTCATTCAGCTCCGGTTCCCAACGATCAAGGCGAGTTACATGATCCCCCATGTTGTG
CAAAAAAGCGGTTAGCTCCTTCGGTCCTCCGATCGTTGTCAGAAGTAAGTTGGCCGCAGTGTTATCACTC
ATGGTTATGGCAGCACTGCATAATTCTCTTACTGTCATGCCATCCGTAAGATGCTTTTCTGTGACTGGTG
AGTACTCAACCAAGTCATTCTGAGAATAGTGTATGCGGCGACCGAGTTGCTCTTGCCCGGCGTCAATACG
GGATAATACCGCGCCACATAGCAGAACTTTAAAAGTGCTCATCATTGGAAAACGTTCTTCGGGGCGAAAA
CTCTCAAGGATCTTACCGCTGTTGAGATCCAGTTCGATGTAACCCACTCGTGCACCCAACTGATCTTCAG
CATCTTTTACTTTCACCAGCGTTTCTGGGTGAGCAAAAACAGGAAGGCAAAATGCCGCAAAAAAGGGAAT
AAGGGCGACACGGAAATGTTGAATACTCATACTCTTCCTTTTTCAATATTATTGAAGCATTTATCAGGGT
TATTGTCTCATGAGCGGATACATATTTGAATGTATTTAGAAAAATAAACAAATAGGGGTTCCGCGCACAT
TTCCCCGAAAAGTGCCACCTGACGTC
