>Addgene plasmid #140300 | pDEST40-2XHA-Src-S4-UD-KD | depositor partial sequence | sequence record 272228 | insert
ATGGGTAGCAACAAGAGCAAGCCCAAGGATGCCAGCCAGCGGCGCCGCAGCCTGGAGCCCGCCGAGAACG
TGCACGGCGCTGGCGGGGGCGCTTTCCCCGCCTCGCAGACCCCCAGCAAGCCAGCCTCGGCCGACGGCCA
CCGCGGCCCCAGCGCGGCCTTCGCCCCCGCGGCCGCCGAGCCCAAGCTGTTCGGAGGCTTCAACTCCTCG
GACACCGTCAAGCCGCAGACTCAGGGCCTGGCCAAGGATGCCTGGGAGATCCCTCGGGAGTCGCTGCGGC
TGGAGGTCAAGCTGGGCCAGGGCTGCTTTGGCGAGGTGTGGATGGGGACCTGGAACGGTACCACCAGGGT
GGCCATCAAAACCCTGAAGCCTGGCACGATGTCTCCAGAGGCCTTCCTGCAGGAGGCCCAGGTCATGAAG
AAGCTGAGGCATGAGAAGCTGGTGCAGTTGTATGCTGTGGTTTCAGAGGAGCCCATTTACATCGTCACGG
AGTACATGAGCAAGGGGAGTTTGCTGGACTTTCTCAAGGGGGAGACAGGCAAGTACCTGCGGCTGCCTCA
GCTGGTGGACATGGCTGCTCAGATCGCCTCAGGCATGGCGTACGTGGAGCGGATGAACTACGTCCACCGG
GACCTTCGTGCAGCCAACATCCTGGTGGGAGAGAACCTGGTGTGCAAAGTGGCCGACTTTGGGCTGGCTC
GGCTCATTGAAGACAATGAGTACACGGCGCGGCAAGGTGCCAAATTCCCCATCAAGTGGACGGCTCCAGA
AGCTGCCCTCTATGGCCGCTTCACCATCAAGTCGGACGTGTGGTCCTTCGGGATCCTGCTGACTGAGCTC
ACCACAAAGGGACGGGTGCCCTACCCTGGGATGGTGAACCGCGAGGTGCTGGACCAGGTGGAGCGGGGCT
ACCGGATGCCCTGCCCGCCGGAGTGTCCCGAGTCCCTGCACGACCTCATGTGCCAGTGCTGGCGGAAGGA
GCCTGAGGAGCGGCCCACCTTCGAGTACCTGCAGGCCTTCCTGGAGGACTACTTCACGTCCACCGAGCCC
CAGTACCAGCCCGGGGAGAACCTC
